>Addgene plasmid #238217 | pET156P ARL6-3C-muGFP-10His (Sus scrofa) | addgene full sequence | sequence record 473437 | Addgene NGS Result
TTCTTGAAGACGAAAGGGCCTCGTGATACGCCTATTTTTATAGGTTAATGTCATGATAATAATGGTTTCT
TAGACGTCAGGTGGCACTTTTCGGGGAAATGTGCGCGGAACCCCTATTTGTTTATTTTTCTAAATACATT
CAAATATGTATCCGCTCATGAGACAATAACCCTGATAAATGCTTCAATAATATTGAAAAAGGAAGAGTAT
GAGTATTCAACATTTCCGTGTCGCCCTTATTCCCTTTTTTGCGGCATTTTGCCTTCCTGTTTTTGCTCAC
CCAGAAACGCTGGTGAAAGTAAAAGATGCTGAAGATCAGTTGGGTGCACGAGTGGGTTACATCGAACTGG
ATCTCAACAGCGGTAAGATCCTTGAGAGTTTTCGCCCCGAAGAACGTTTTCCAATGATGAGCACTTTTAA
AGTTCTGCTATGTGGCGCGGTATTATCCCGTGTTGACGCCGGGCAAGAGCAACTCGGTCGCCGCATACAC
TATTCTCAGAATGACTTGGTTGAGTACTCACCAGTCACAGAAAAGCATCTTACGGATGGCATGACAGTAA
GAGAATTATGCAGTGCTGCCATAACCATGAGTGATAACACTGCGGCCAACTTACTTCTGACAACGATCGG
AGGACCGAAGGAGCTAACCGCTTTTTTGCACAACATGGGGGATCATGTAACTCGCCTTGATCGTTGGGAA
CCGGAGCTGAATGAAGCCATACCAAACGACGAGCGTGACACCACGATGCCTGCAGCAATGGCAACAACGT
TGCGCAAACTATTAACTGGCGAACTACTTACTCTAGCTTCCCGGCAACAATTAATAGACTGGATGGAGGC
GGATAAAGTTGCAGGACCACTTCTGCGCTCGGCCCTTCCGGCTGGCTGGTTTATTGCTGATAAATCTGGA
GCCGGTGAGCGTGGGTCTCGCGGTATCATTGCAGCACTGGGGCCAGATGGTAAGCCCTCCCGTATCGTAG
TTATCTACACGACGGGGAGTCAGGCAACTATGGATGAACGAAATAGACAGATCGCTGAGATAGGTGCCTC
ACTGATTAAGCATTGGTAACTGTCAGACCAAGTTTACTCATATATACTTTAGATTGATTTAAAACTTCAT
TTTTAATTTAAAAGGATCTAGGTGAAGATCCTTTTTGATAATCTCATGACCAAAATCCCTTAACGTGAGT
TTTCGTTCCACTGAGCGTCAGACCCCGTAGAAAAGATCAAAGGATCTTCTTGAGATCCTTTTTTTCTGCG
CGTAATCTGCTGCTTGCAAACAAAAAAACCACCGCTACCAGCGGTGGTTTGTTTGCCGGATCAAGAGCTA
CCAACTCTTTTTCCGAAGGTAACTGGCTTCAGCAGAGCGCAGATACCAAATACTGTCCTTCTAGTGTAGC
CGTAGTTAGGCCACCACTTCAAGAACTCTGTAGCACCGCCTACATACCTCGCTCTGCTAATCCTGTTACC
AGTGGCTGCTGCCAGTGGCGATAAGTCGTGTCTTACCGGGTTGGACTCAAGACGATAGTTACCGGATAAG
GCGCAGCGGTCGGGCTGAACGGGGGGTTCGTGCACACAGCCCAGCTTGGAGCGAACGACCTACACCGAAC
TGAGATACCTACAGCGTGAGCTATGAGAAAGCGCCACGCTTCCCGAAGGGAGAAAGGCGGACAGGTATCC
GGTAAGCGGCAGGGTCGGAACAGGAGAGCGCACGAGGGAGCTTCCAGGGGGAAACGCCTGGTATCTTTAT
AGTCCTGTCGGGTTTCGCCACCTCTGACTTGAGCGTCGATTTTTGTGATGCTCGTCAGGGGGGCGGAGCC
TATGGAAAAACGCCAGCAACGCGGCCTTTTTACGGTTCCTGGCCTTTTGCTGGCCTTTTGCTCACATGTT
CTTTCCTGCGTTATCCCCTGATTCTGTGGATAACCGTATTACCGCCTTTGAGTGAGCTGATACCGCTCGC
CGCAGCCGAACGACCGAGCGCAGCGAGTCAGTGAGCGAGGAAGCGGAAGAGCGCCTGATGCGGTATTTTC
TCCTTACGCATCTGTGCGGTATTTCACACCGCAATGGTGCACTCTCAGTACAATCTGCTCTGATGCCGCA
TAGTTAAGCCAGTATACACTCCGCTATCGCTACGTGACTGGGTCATGGCTGCGCCCCGACACCCGCCAAC
ACCCGCTGACGCGCCCTGACGGGCTTGTCTGCTCCCGGCATCCGCTTACAGACAAGCTGTGACCGTCTCC
GGGAGCTGCATGTGTCAGAGGTTTTCACCGTCATCACCGAAACGCGCGAGGCAGCTGCGGTAAAGCTCAT
CAGCGTGGTCGTGAAGCGATTCACAGATGTCTGCCTGTTCATCCGCGTCCAGCTCGTTGAGTTTCTCCAG
AAGCGTTAATGTCTGGCTTCTGATAAAGCGGGCCATGTTAAGGGCGGTTTTTTCCTGTTTGGTCACTGAT
GCCTCCGTGTAAGGGGGATTTCTGTTCATGGGGGTAATGATACCGATGAAACGAGAGAGGATGCTCACGA
TACGGGTTACTGATGATGAACATGCCCGGTTACTGGAACGTTGTGAGGGTAAACAACTGGCGGTATGGAT
GCGGCGGGACCAGAGAAAAATCACTCAGGGTCAATGCCAGCGCTTCGTTAATACAGATGTAGGTGTTCCA
CAGGGTAGCCAGCAGCATCCTGCGATGCAGATCCGGAACATAATGGTGCAGGGCGCTGACTTCCGCGTTT
CCAGACTTTACGAAACACGGAAACCGAAGACCATTCATGTTGTTGCTCAGGTCGCAGACGTTTTGCAGCA
GCAGTCGCTTCACGTTCGCTCGCGTATCGGTGATTCATTCTGCTAACCAGTAAGGCAACCCCGCCAGCCT
AGCCGGGTCCTCAACGACAGGAGCACGATCATGCGCACCCGTGGCCAGGACCCAACGCTGCCCGAGATGC
GCCGCGTGCGGCTGCTGGAGATGGCGGACGCGATGGATATGTTCTGCCAAGGGTTGGTTTGCGCATTCAC
AGTTCTCCGCAAGAATTGATTGGCTCCAATTCTTGGAGTGGTGAATCCGTTAGCGAGGTGCCGCCGGCTT
CCATTCAGGTCGAGGTGGCCCGGCTCCATGCACCGCGACGCAACGCGGGGAGGCAGACAAGGTATAGGGC
GGCGCCTACAATCCATGCCAACCCGTTCCATGTGCTCGCCGAGGCGGCATAAATCGCCGTGACGATCAGC
GGTCCAATGATCGAAGTTAGGCTGGTAAGAGCCGCGAGCGATCCTTGAAGCTGTCCCTGATGGTCGTCAT
CTACCTGCCTGGACAGCATGGCCTGCAACGCGGGCATCCCGATGCCGCCGGAAGCGAGAAGAATCATAAT
GGGGAAGGCCATCCAGCCTCGCGTCGCGAACGCCAGCAAGACGTAGCCCAGCGCGTCGGCCGCCATGCCG
GCGATAATGGCCTGCTTCTCGCCGAAACGTTTGGTGGCGGGACCAGTGACGAAGGCTTGAGCGAGGGCGT
GCAAGATTCCGAATACCGCAAGCGACAGGCTGATCATCGTCGCGCTCCAGCGAAAGCGGTCCTCGCCGAA
AATGACCCAGAGCGCTGCCGGCACCTGTCCTACGAGTTGCATGATAAAGAAGACAGTCATAAGTGCGGCG
ACGATAGTCATGCCCCGCGCCCACCGGAAGGAGCTGACTGGGTTGAAGGCTCTCAAGGGCATCGGTCGAG
ATCCCGGTGCCTAATGAGTGAGCTAACTTACATTAATTGCGTTGCGCTCACTGCCCGCTTTCCAGTCGGG
AAACCTGTCGTGCCAGCTGCATTAATGAATCGGCCAACGCGCGGGGAGAGGCGGTTTGCGTATTGGGCGC
CAGGGTGGTTTTTCTTTTCACCAGTGAGACGGGCAACAGCTGATTGCCCTTCACCGCCTGGCCCTGAGAG
AGTTGCAGCAAGCGGTCCACGCTGGTTTGCCCCAGCAGGCGAAAATCCTGTTTGATGGTGGTTAACGGCG
GGATATAACATGAGCTGTCTTCGGTATCGTCGTATCCCACTACCGAGATATCCGCACCAACGCGCAGCCC
GGACTCGGTAATGGCGCGCATTGCGCCCAGCGCCATCTGATCGTTGGCAACCAGCATCGCAGTGGGAACG
ATGCCCTCATTCAGCATTTGCATGGTTTGTTGAAAACCGGACATGGCACTCCAGTCGCCTTCCCGTTCCG
CTATCGGCTGAATTTGATTGCGAGTGAGATATTTATGCCAGCCAGCCAGACGCAGACGCGCCGAGACAGA
ACTTAATGGGCCCGCTAACAGCGCGATTTGCTGGTGACCCAATGCGACCAGATGCTCCACGCCCAGTCGC
GTACCGTCTTCATGGGAGAAAATAATACTGTTGATGGGTGTCTGGTCAGAGACATCAAGAAATAACGCCG
GAACATTAGTGCAGGCAGCTTCCACAGCAATGGCATCCTGGTCATCCAGCGGATAGTTAATGATCAGCCC
ACTGACGCGTTGCGCGAGAAGATTGTGCACCGCCGCTTTACAGGCTTCGACGCCGCTTCGTTCTACCATC
GACACCACCACGCTGGCACCCAGTTGATCGGCGCGAGATTTAATCGCCGCGACAATTTGCGACGGCGCGT
GCAGGGCCAGACTGGAGGTGGCAACGCCAATCAGCAACGACTGTTTGCCCGCCAGTTGTTGTGCCACGCG
GTTGGGAATGTAATTCAGCTCCGCCATCGCCGCTTCCACTTTTTCCCGCGTTTTCGCAGAAACGTGGCTG
GCCTGGTTCACCACGCGGGAAACGGTCTGATAAGAGACACCGGCATACTCTGCGACATCGTATAACGTTA
CTGGTTTCACATTCACCACCCTGAATTGACTCTCTTCCGGGCGCTATCATGCCATACCGCGAAAGGTTTT
GCGCCATTCGATGGTGTCCGGGATCTCGACGCTCTCCCTTATGCGACTCCTGCATTAGGAAGCAGCCCAG
TAGTAGGTTGAGGCCGTTGAGCACCGCCGCCGCAAGGAATGGTGCATGCAAGGAGATGGCGCCCAACAGT
CCCCCGGCCACGGGGCCTGCCACCATACCCACGCCGAAACAAGCGCTCATGAGCCCGAAGTGGCGAGCCC
GATCTTCCCCATCGGTGATGTCGGCGATATAGGCGCCAGCAACCGCACCTGTGGCGCCGGTGATGCCGGC
CACGATGCGTCCGGCGTAGAGGATCGAGATCTCGATCCCGCGAAATTAATACGACTCACTATAGGGGAAT
TGTGAGCGGATAACAATTCCCCTCTAGAAATAATTTTGTTTAACTTTAAGAAGGAGATATACCATGGGAT
TGCTAGACAGACTTTCAGGCCTGCTTGGCCTAAAGAAGAAGGAGGTTCATGTTTTGTGCCTTGGGCTGGA
TAATAGTGGCAAAACAACAATCATTAATAAACTTAAACCTTCAAATGCTCAGTCTCAAGATATAGTCCCA
ACGATAGGATTCAGCATAGAGAAATTCAAATCATCCAGTTTGTCTTTTACTGTGTTTGACATGTCAGGCC
AAGGAAGATACAGAAATCTCTGGGAACACTATTATAAAGAAGGACAAGCCATTATTTTTGTCATTGATAG
TAGTGATAGATTAAGAATGGTTGTGGCCAAAGAAGAACTTGATACTCTTCTGAATCATCCAGATATTAAG
CACCGCCGAATACCAATCTTATTCTTTGCGAACAAAATGGATCTAAGAGATGCAGTGACATCTGTAAAAG
TGTCTCAATTGCTGTGTTTAGAGAACATCAAAGATAAACCATGGCATATTTGTGCTAGTGATGCCATAAA
AGGAGAAGGACTGCAAGAAGGTGTAGACTGGCTTCAAGATCAGATCCAGGCTGTGAAGACAGGATCTGGC
TCTCTGGAAGTTCTGTTCCAGGGGCCCGGCGGCCGCGGGGGATCTGGCGGGCAAGGATCTGGCTCTATGA
GCAAAGGAGAAGAACTTTTCACTGGAGTTGTCCCAATTCTTGTTGAATTAGATGGTGATGTTAATGGGCA
CAAATTTTCTGTCCGTGGAGAGGGTGAAGGTGATGCTACAAACGGAAAACTCACCCTTAAATTTATTTGC
ACTACTGGAAAACTACCTGTTCCGTGGCCAACACTTGTCACTACTCTGACCTATGGTGTTCTATGCTTTT
CCCGTTATCCGGATCACATGAAACGGCATGACTTTTTCAAGAGTGCCATGCCCGAAGGTTATGTACAGGA
ACGCACTATATCTTTCAAAGATGACGGGACCTACAAGACGCGTGCTGAAGTCAAGTTTGAAGGTGATACC
CTTGTTAATCGTATCGAGTTAAAAGGTATTGATTTTAAAGAAGATGGAAACATTCTCGGACACAAACTGG
AGTACAACTTTAACTCACACAATGTATACATCACGGCAGACAAACAAAAGAATGGAATCAAAGCGTACTT
CAAAATTCGCCACAACGTTGAAGATGGTTCCGTTCAACTAGCAGACCATTATCAACAAAATACTCCAATT
GGCGATGGCCCTGTCCTTTTACCAGACAACCATTACCTCTCGACACAATCTGTTCTTTCGAAAGATCCCA
ACGAAAAGCGTGACCACATGGTCCTTCTTGAGGATGTAACTGCTGCTGGGATTACACATGGCATGGATGA
ACTCTACAAAGGAGGATCTAAGCATCACCATCATCATCACCATCACCACCATGGAGAGTGAGCGGCCGCA
GATCCAGATCCGGCTGCTAACAAAGCCCGAAAGGAAGCTGAGTTGGCTGCTGCCACCGCTGAGCAATAAC
TAGCATAACCCCTTGGGGCCTCTAAACGGGTCTTGAGGGGTTTTTTGCTGAAAGGAGGAACTATATCCGG
ATATCCCGCAAGAGGCCCGGCAGTACCGGCATAACCAAGCCTATGCCTACAGCATCCAGGGTGACGGTGC
CGAGGATGACGATGAGCGCATTGTTAGATTTCATACACGGTGCCTGACTGCGTTAGCAATTTAACTGTGA
TAAACTACCGCATTAAAGCTTATCGATGATAAGCTGTCAAACATGAGAA
Features (pLannotate 1.2.2; 21 found; start..end, strand, type, name):
    104..208     +  promoter       AmpR promoter: bla
    209..1069    +  CDS            AmpR: β-lactamase; bla; confers resistance to ampicillin, carbenicillin, and related antibiotics
   1240..1828    +  rep_origin     ori: high-copy-number ColE1/pMB1/pBR322/pUC origin of replication
   2014..2153    -  misc_feature   bom: basis of mobility region from pBR322
   2255..2446    -  CDS            rop: Rop protein, which maintains plasmids at low copy number; rop
   2463..2843    +  CDS            YPB1_ECOLX: Protein predicted: Swiss-Prot protein existence level 4. From Escherichia coli.
   3085..3709    -  CDS            TcR (fragment): tetracycline efflux protein; tet; confers resistance to tetracycline
   3724..3745    -  protein_bind   CAP binding site: CAP binding activates transcription in the presence of cAMP. E. coli catabolite activator protein
   3758..4840    -  CDS            lacI: lac repressor; lacI; The lac repressor binds to the lac operator to inhibit transcription in E. coli. This inhibition can be relieved by adding lactose or isopropyl-β-D-thiogalactopyranoside (IPTG).
   4841..4918    -  promoter       lacI promoter: lacI
   4926..5205    -  CDS            TcR (fragment): tetracycline efflux protein; tet; confers resistance to tetracycline
   5227..5245    +  promoter       T7 promoter: promoter for bacteriophage T7 RNA polymerase
   5246..5270    +  protein_bind   lac operator: The lac repressor binds to the lac operator to inhibit transcription in E. coli. This inhibition can be relieved by adding lactose or isopropyl-β-D-thiogalactopyranoside (IPTG). lac repressor encoded by lacI
   5285..5307    +  RBS            RBS: efficient ribosome binding site from bacteriophage T7 gene 10 (Olins and Rangwala, 1989)
   5314..5871    +  CDS            Arl6: ARL6_MOUSE - Also known as Bbs3. Experimental evidence at protein level: Swiss-Prot protein existence level 1. Involved in membrane protein trafficking at the base of the ciliary organelle (By similarity). Mediates recruitment onto plasma membrane of the BBSome complex which would constitute a coat complex required for sorting of specific membrane proteins to the primary cilia (By similarity). Together with BBS1, is necessary for correct trafficking of PKD1 to primary cilia (PubMed:24939912). Together with the BBSome complex and LTZL1, controls SMO ciliary trafficking and contributes to the so
   5947..6660    +  CDS            muGFP: muGFP is a basic (constitutively fluorescent) green fluorescent protein published in 2018, derived from Aequorea victoria.
   6673..6698    +  CDS            10xHis (fragment): 10xHis affinity tag
   6733..6782    +  CDS            SET1 (fragment): solubility-enhancement tag derived from T7 phage gene 10B
   6790..6837    +  terminator     T7 terminator: transcription terminator for bacteriophage T7 RNA polymerase
   6860..6964    -  CDS            TcR (fragment): tetracycline efflux protein; tet; confers resistance to tetracycline
   7012..7040    -  promoter       tet promoter: E. coli promoter for tetracycline efflux protein gene
