[The description below was written by a language model from this plasmid's Addgene catalogue record and pLannotate feature annotations shown in this document.]
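Description:
pET156P ARL6-3C-muGFP-10His is a 7,049 bp bacterial expression plasmid built on the pET156P backbone for producing porcine (Sus scrofa) ARL6 in E. coli. The backbone has a pBR322-type architecture. It carries a ColE1/pMB1-family origin together with the bom mobility region and the rop gene, which holds copy number down, although the catalogue entry lists copy number as unknown. Selection is by ampicillin through the bla β-lactamase gene and its own promoter. Several tetracycline-resistance gene fragments and a tet promoter are annotated, but these appear to be interrupted remnants of the parental backbone rather than a working marker.

Expression is driven by a T7 promoter followed directly by a lac operator and the strong T7 gene 10 ribosome binding site, and it ends at a T7 terminator. A plasmid-borne lacI gene supplies repressor, so transcription stays off until it is induced with IPTG in a host that provides T7 RNA polymerase. The ARL6 open reading frame was matched by the annotation tool to the mouse Arl6 (Bbs3) entry by homology, while the record identifies it as the pig sequence. ARL6 is a small GTPase that recruits the BBSome coat complex to membranes for ciliary protein trafficking. According to the catalogue entry, a 3C protease cleavage site is fused to its C terminus; this is not separately annotated but presumably lies in the gap between ARL6 and the next feature. It is followed by the monomeric green fluorescent protein muGFP and a 10xHis tag. This arrangement allows fluorescence monitoring of expression and purification, metal-affinity capture, and removal of the tags by proteolysis. A short match to a T7 gene 10-derived solubility tag downstream of the His tag is probably residual vector sequence.
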