Addgene plasmid #238217: pET156P ARL6-3C-muGFP-10His (Sus scrofa)
Purpose: Bacterial expression vector of porcine ARL6 with C-terminal tags
Depositing lab: Alan Brown. Depositing organization: Harvard Medical School. Publication: A conserved mechanism for the retrieval of polyubiquitinated proteins from cilia. Lange SM, Bennett JA, Eisert RJ, Brown A. Cell. 2025 Nov 13;188(23):6492-6508.e18. doi: 10.1016/j.cell.2025.07.043. Epub 2025 Aug 20. PubMed 40840444.
Backbone
  Vector backbone: pET156P
  Vector type: Bacterial Expression
Growth in bacteria
  Bacterial resistance: Ampicillin, 100 μg/mL
  Growth temperature: 37°C
  Growth strain: DH5alpha
  Copy number: Unknown
Gene/Insert
  Gene/Insert name: ARL6
  Tag / fusion protein: -3C-muGFP-10His (C terminal on insert)
Terms and licenses: Academic/Nonprofit Terms; Industry Terms: Not Available to Industry
How to cite: pET156P ARL6-3C-muGFP-10His (Sus scrofa) was a gift from Alan Brown (Addgene plasmid # 238217 ; http://n2t.net/addgene:238217 ; RRID:Addgene_238217)
